>Addgene plasmid #18396 | T4 Lysozyme A82P | addgene partial sequence | sequence record 24182 | 3primeUP
GCNANTGGAAAAAGCCCGCTCATTAGGCGGGCTCAGATCTGCTCATGTTTTGACAGCTTATCATCGATAA
GCTTCGGCAATAAATTCTTGATATGTTTTCATATGTTTCCTTTAAATATTTTAATTAGTAATTGTCTATT
CAAGTAATTGTGAATATACTATCACAATTCCAAGAGAAAGTAAACAGCTTTATAGATTTTTATACGCGTC
CCAAGTGCCAGTTCTAAACGTTGTAATGACTCGTTTTGCGCGATTAGGTGTTTGATTATACCATCTACTT
TTAGCTAAGTTAACTGCTGCTTCATCCCAGCGTTTTTGTTGAAGCATACGTAAAGAGTTAGTAAATCCTG
CCACACCGGTTTCTCCCATTTGGAAAACCATATTAATCAATGCACAGCGACGAACCGCATCAAGAGAATC
ATAAACCGGTTTTAATTTAGGATTTCTCAGAATTCCGCGAACAGCAGCATCAACATCCTGATTAAAGAGT
TTTTCAGCCTCATCTTTTGTAATTACACCATTGCAATTACGCCCAATAGCTTTATCTAATTCAGATTTAG
CAGCATTAAGTGATGGACTTTTTGTAAGCAAATGACCGATGCCAATAGTGTAATAGCCTTCTGTGTCTTT
ATAGATTTTAAGTCTAAGACCTTCATCTATACGTAACATTTCAAATATATTCATAATACCTCCTAAGCAT
CGATGGATCCTGTTTCCTGTGTGAAATTGTTATCCGCTCACAATTCCACACATTATACGAGCCGATGATT
ANTGTCACAGGGGGATGGGGAGTAGCTGATCTGTTCCTGGTGAATTGTANCGCTCNCATTC
