[The description below was written by a language model from this plasmid's Addgene catalogue record.]
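Description:
T4 Lysozyme A82P is a bacterial expression plasmid built on the pHS1403 backbone (about 5 kb without insert) that carries the lysozyme gene of bacteriophage T4 (gene e) with a single amino-acid substitution, alanine 82 to proline. It is maintained in E. coli as a high-copy plasmid under ampicillin selection, with a standard cloning strain recorded for propagation. The record does not name the origin of replication, and no feature table is provided, so the detailed layout of the backbone cannot be described here.

The insert is roughly 600 bp and was placed between BamHI and HindIII sites, both of which remain intact, so the fragment can be excised or exchanged. According to the depositor's note, the BamHI site lies 27 bp from the start codon and the HindIII site 115 bp from the stop codon, meaning the cloned fragment includes short flanking untranslated sequence on either side of the coding region. The promoter driving expression is not stated, and no fusion tags or reporters are listed, which suggests the protein is made in untagged form, although the record does not confirm this.

The intended application is also not spelled out. T4 lysozyme is a widely used model protein for examining how point mutations affect folding, stability and structure, and introducing a proline restricts backbone flexibility at the substituted position. A plausible use of this construct is therefore producing the A82P variant in bacteria for purification and for biophysical or crystallographic comparison with the wild-type enzyme and other mutants.
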