Addgene plasmid #18396: T4 Lysozyme A82P
Depositing lab: Brian Matthews. Depositing organization: University of Oregon.
Backbone
  Vector backbone: pHS1403
  Backbone size w/o insert (bp): 5000
  Vector type: Bacterial Expression
Growth in bacteria
  Bacterial resistance: Ampicillin, 100 μg/mL
  Growth temperature: 37°C
  Growth strain: DH5alpha
  Copy number: High Copy
Gene/Insert
  Gene/Insert name: T4 Lysozyme (alt name: 1482P)
  Species: Bacteriophage T4
  Insert size (bp): 600
  Mutation: A82P
  GenBank ID: NP_049736
  Entrez Gene: e (a.k.a. T4p123)
  Cloning method: Restriction Enzyme; 5′ cloning site BamHI (not destroyed); 3′ cloning site HindIII (not destroyed)
  Sequencing primers: 5′ na; 3′ GGCGTATCACGAGGCCC
Terms and licenses: Academic/Nonprofit Terms; Industry Terms: Not Available to Industry
Depositor comments: The BamHI site is 27 bp from the ATG and the HindIII site is 115 bp from the stop.
How to cite: T4 Lysozyme A82P was a gift from Brian Matthews (Addgene plasmid # 18396 ; http://n2t.net/addgene:18396 ; RRID:Addgene_18396)
